Addgene plasmid #41153: pcDNA3 CHICA (Nigg HS342)
Depositing lab: Erich Nigg. Publication: The spindle protein CHICA mediates localization of the chromokinesin Kid to the mitotic spindle. Santamaria A, Nagel S, Sillje HH, Nigg EA. Curr Biol. 2008 May 20;18(10):723-9. 10.1016/j.cub.2008.04.041 PubMed 18485706.
Backbone
  Vector backbone: pcDNA3.1/3x myc-C
  Backbone manufacturer: Invitrogen
  Backbone size w/o insert (bp): 5500
  Total vector size (bp): 7260
  Vector type: Mammalian Expression
  Selectable markers: Neomycin (select with G418)
Growth in bacteria
  Bacterial resistance: Ampicillin, 100 μg/mL
  Growth temperature: 37°C
  Growth strain: DH5alpha
  Copy number: High Copy
Gene/Insert
  Gene/Insert name: CHICA (alt names: C20orf129; FAM83D; family with sequence similarity 83, member D)
  Species: H. sapiens (human)
  Insert size (bp): 1760
  Mutation: V11L
  GenBank ID: NM_030919.2 Q9H4H8.3
  Entrez Gene: FAM83D (a.k.a. C20orf129, CHICA, dJ616B8.3)
  Promoter: CMV
  Tag / fusion protein: 3xMyc (N terminal on backbone); PreScission Site (N terminal on backbone)
  Cloning method: Restriction Enzyme; 5′ cloning site BamHI/NcoI (not destroyed); 3′ cloning site EcoRI (not destroyed)
  Sequencing primers: 5′ CMV-F; 3′ BGH-rev
Resource information
  A portion of this plasmid was derived from a plasmid made by: CHICA cDNA clone from Deutsches Ressourcenzentrum fur Genomforschung (RZPD) (Berlin)
Terms and licenses: Academic/Nonprofit Terms; Industry Terms: Not Available to Industry
Depositor comments: For cloning, the following cDNA was obtained from the “Deutsches Ressourcenzentrum fur Genomforschung” (RZPD): C20Orf129 (IMAGp958M1212). The DNA coding sequence was amplified by PCR using gene-specific primers and cloned into pcDNA3.1/3x myc-C in-frame with a sequence encoding an amino-terminal triple myc-tag. Addgene's sequencing results identified a V11L mutation in Chica when compared to GenBank accession number Q9H4H8.3
How to cite: pcDNA3 CHICA (Nigg HS342) was a gift from Erich Nigg (Addgene plasmid # 41153 ; http://n2t.net/addgene:41153 ; RRID:Addgene_41153)
