[The description below was written by a language model from this plasmid's Addgene catalogue record.]
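Description:
pcDNA3 CHICA is a mammalian expression plasmid built on a modified Invitrogen pcDNA3.1 backbone (pcDNA3.1/3x myc-C, about 5.5 kb), giving a total size of roughly 7.3 kb with the insert. It is maintained as a high-copy plasmid in E. coli under ampicillin selection. It also carries a neomycin resistance marker, so transfected mammalian cells can be selected with G418, for example to derive stable lines. No feature table accompanies the record, so finer backbone elements such as origins and polyadenylation signals are not itemised. The use of a BGH reverse sequencing primer is consistent with the usual pcDNA3.1 layout, in which a BGH terminator region follows the cloning site.

The payload is the roughly 1.76 kb human coding sequence of CHICA, also known as FAM83D or C20orf129. It was PCR-amplified from a commercial cDNA clone and inserted between a 5′ BamHI/NcoI site and a 3′ EcoRI site, all of which remain intact. Expression is driven by the strong constitutive CMV promoter. The open reading frame is fused in frame to a backbone-encoded amino-terminal triple Myc epitope followed by a PreScission protease site, which allows antibody detection or immunoprecipitation of the protein and, in principle, proteolytic removal of the tag. Repository sequencing found a V11L substitution relative to the reference protein entry, which users should bear in mind.

The associated study concerns CHICA as a spindle protein that mediates localisation of the chromokinesin Kid to the mitotic spindle. This makes the plasmid suited to overexpression, localisation and interaction experiments with Myc-tagged CHICA in cultured mammalian cells.
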