>Addgene plasmid #41153 | pcDNA3 CHICA (Nigg HS342) | addgene partial sequence | sequence record 55530 | CMV-F 5'-CGCAAATGGGCGGTAGGCGTG-3'
ACTAGAGAACCCACTGCTTACTGGCTTATCGAAATTAATACGACTCACTATAGGGAGACCCAAGCTGGCT
AGCGTTTAAACTTAAGCTTACCATGGAGCAGAAGCTGATCTCCGAGGAGGACCTGAACGAGCAGAAGCTG
ATCTCCGAGGAGGACCTGAACGAGCAGAAGCTGATCTCCGAGGAGGACCTGAACCTGGAGGTGCTGTTCC
AGGGACCCGGGGTACCAGGATCCATGGCTCTGCTGTCCGAGGGCCTGGACGAGCTGCCCGCCGCCTGCCT
GTCGCCGTGCGGGCCGCCCAACCCGACCGAGCTGTTCAGCGAGTCACGGCGCCTGGCTCTGGAGGAGCTG
GTGGCGGGCGGCCCCGAAGCCTTCGCGGCCTTCCTGCGACGCGAGCGCCTGGCTCGTTTCCTGAACCCCG
ATGAGGTGCACGCCATTCTGCGCGCGGCGGAGAGGCCGGGAGAGGAGGGCGCGGCGGCGGCGGCGGCGGC
CGAGGACTCGTTCGGCTCCTCGCACGACTGCTCTTCGGGCACCTACTTCCCCGAGCAGTCGGACCTGGAG
CCACCGCTGTTGGAGCTTGGCTGGCCCGCCTTCTACCAGGGCGCCTACCGCGGCGCCACGCGTGTCGAGA
CGCACTTCCAGCCCCGCGGCGCTGGCGAAGGTGGCCCCTACGGCTGCAAGGACGCTCTGCGCCAGCAGCT
CCGCTCGGCGCGAGAGGTGATTGCAGTGGTCATGGACGTGTTCACAGACATCGACATCTTCAGAGACCTG
CAAGAAATATGCAGGAAACAGGGAGTTGCTGTGTATATCCTTCTGGACCAGGCTCTCCTCTCTCA
